>Addgene plasmid #50465 | pAAV-hSyn-EGFP | addgene full sequence | sequence record 240907 | Addgene NGS Result
CATGTCCTGCAGGCAGCTGCGCGCTCGCTCGCTCACTGAGGCCGCCCGGGCGTCGGGCGACCTTTGGTCG
CCCGGCCTCAGTGAGCGAGCGAGCGCGCAGAGAGGGAGTGGCCAACTCCATCACTAGGGGTTCCTGCGGC
CGCACGCGTGTGTCTAGACTGCAGAGGGCCCTGCGTATGAGTGCAAGTGGGTTTTAGGACCAGGATGAGG
CGGGGTGGGGGTGCCTACCTGACGACCGACCCCGACCCACTGGACAAGCACCCAACCCCCATTCCCCAAA
TTGCGCATCCCCTATCAGAGAGGGGGAGGGGAAACAGGATGCGGCGAGGCGCGTGCGCACTGCCAGCTTC
AGCACCGCGGACAGTGCCTTCGCCCCCGCCTGGCGGCGCGCGCCACCGCCGCCTCAGCACTGAAGGCGCG
CTGACGTCACTCGCCGGTCCCCCGCAAACTCCCCTTCCCGGCCACCTTGGTCGCGTCCGCGCCGCCGCCG
GCCCAGCCGGACCGCACCACGCGAGGCGCGAGATAGGGGGGCACGGGCGCGACCATCTGCGCTGCGGCGC
CGGCGACTCAGCGCTGCCTCAGTCTGCGGTGGGCAGCGGAGGAGTCGTGTCGTGCCTGAGAGCGCAGTCG
AGAAGGTACCGGATCCGCCACCATGGTGAGCAAGGGCGAGGAGCTGTTCACCGGGGTGGTGCCCATCCTG
GTCGAGCTGGACGGCGACGTAAACGGCCACAAGTTCAGCGTGTCCGGCGAGGGCGAGGGCGATGCCACCT
ACGGCAAGCTGACCCTGAAGTTCATCTGCACCACCGGCAAGCTGCCCGTGCCCTGGCCCACCCTCGTGAC
CACCCTGACCTACGGCGTGCAGTGCTTCAGCCGCTACCCCGACCACATGAAGCAGCACGACTTCTTCAAG
TCCGCCATGCCCGAAGGCTACGTCCAGGAGCGCACCATCTTCTTCAAGGACGACGGCAACTACAAGACCC
GCGCCGAGGTGAAGTTCGAGGGCGACACCCTGGTGAACCGCATCGAGCTGAAGGGCATCGACTTCAAGGA
GGACGGCAACATCCTGGGGCACAAGCTGGAGTACAACTACAACAGCCACAACGTCTATATCATGGCCGAC
AAGCAGAAGAACGGCATCAAGGTGAACTTCAAGATCCGCCACAACATCGAGGACGGCAGCGTGCAGCTCG
CCGACCACTACCAGCAGAACACCCCCATCGGCGACGGCCCCGTGCTGCTGCCCGACAACCACTACCTGAG
CACCCAGTCCGCCCTGAGCAAAGACCCCAACGAGAAGCGCGATCACATGGTCCTGCTGGAGTTCGTGACC
GCCGCCGGGATCACTCTCGGCATGGACGAGCTGTACAAGTAGGAATTCGATATCAAGCTTATCGATAATC
AACCTCTGGATTACAAAATTTGTGAAAGATTGACTGGTATTCTTAACTATGTTGCTCCTTTTACGCTATG
TGGATACGCTGCTTTAATGCCTTTGTATCATGCTATTGCTTCCCGTATGGCTTTCATTTTCTCCTCCTTG
TATAAATCCTGGTTGCTGTCTCTTTATGAGGAGTTGTGGCCCGTTGTCAGGCAACGTGGCGTGGTGTGCA
CTGTGTTTGCTGACGCAACCCCCACTGGTTGGGGCATTGCCACCACCTGTCAGCTCCTTTCCGGGACTTT
CGCTTTCCCCCTCCCTATTGCCACGGCGGAACTCATCGCCGCCTGCCTTGCCCGCTGCTGGACAGGGGCT
CGGCTGTTGGGCACTGACAATTCCGTGGTGTTGTCGGGGAAATCATCGTCCTTTCCTTGGCTGCTCGCCT
ATGTTGCCACCTGGATTCTGCGCGGGACGTCCTTCTGCTACGTCCCTTCGGCCCTCAATCCAGCGGACCT
TCCTTCCCGCGGCCTGCTGCCGGCTCTGCGGCCTCTTCCGCGTCTTCGCCTTCGCCCTCAGACGAGTCGG
ATCTCCCTTTGGGCCGCCTCCCCGCATCGATACCGAGCGCTGCTCGAGAGATCTACGGGTGGCATCCCTG
TGACCCCTCCCCAGTGCCTCTCCTGGCCCTGGAAGTTGCCACTCCAGTGCCCACCAGCCTTGTCCTAATA
AAATTAAGTTGCATCATTTTGTCTGACTAGGTGTCCTTCTATAATATTATGGGGTGGAGGGGGGTGGTAT
GGAGCAAGGGGCAAGTTGGGAAGACAACCTGTAGGGCCTGCGGGGTCTATTGGGAACCAAGCTGGAGTGC
AGTGGCACAATCTTGGCTCACTGCAATCTCCGCCTCCTGGGTTCAAGCGATTCTCCTGCCTCAGCCTCCC
GAGTTGTTGGGATTCCAGGCATGCATGACCAGGCTCAGCTAATTTTTGTTTTTTTGGTAGAGACGGGGTT
TCACCATATTGGCCAGGCTGGTCTCCAACTCCTAATCTCAGGTGATCTACCCACCTTGGCCTCCCAAATT
GCTGGGATTACAGGCGTGAACCACTGCTCCCTTCCCTGTCCTTCTGATTTTGTAGGTAACCACGTGCGGA
CCGAGCGGCCGCAGGAACCCCTAGTGATGGAGTTGGCCACTCCCTCTCTGCGCGCTCGCTCGCTCACTGA
GGCCGGGCGACCAAAGGTCGCCCGACGCCCGGGCTTTGCCCGGGCGGCCTCAGTGAGCGAGCGAGCGCGC
AGCTGCCTGCAGGGGCGCCTGATGCGGTATTTTCTCCTTACGCATCTGTGCGGTATTTCACACCGCATA
[95 nt withheld, positions 2730-2824]
T
[46 nt withheld, positions 2826-2871]
C
[141 nt withheld, positions 2873-3013]
CCTTTGACGTTGGAGTCCACGTTCTTTAATAGTGGACTCTTGTTCCAAACTGGAACAACACTCAACTCTA
TCTCGGGCTATTCTTTTGATTTATAAGGGATTTTGCCGATTTCGGTCTATTGGTTAAAAAATGAGCTGAT
TTAACAAAAATTTAACGCGAATTTTAACAAAATATTAACGTTTACAATTTTATGGTGCACTCTCAGTACA
ATCTGCTCTGATGCCGCATAGTTAAGCCAGCCCCGACACCCGCCAACACCCGCTGACGCGCCCTGACGGG
CTTGTCTGCTCCCGGCATCCGCTTACAGACAAGCTGTGACCGTCTCCGGGAGCTGCATGTGTCAGAGGTT
TTCACCGTCATCACCGAAACGCGCGAGACGAAAGGGCCTCGTGATACGCCTATTTTTATAGGTTAATGTC
ATGATAATAATGGTTTCTTAGACGTCAGGTGGCACTTTTCGGGGAAATGTGCGCGGAACCCCTATTTGTT
TATTTTTCTAAATACATTCAAATATGTATCCGCTCATGAGACAATAACCCTGATAAATGCTTCAATAATA
TTGAAAAAGGAAGAGTATGAGTATTCAACATTTCCGTGTCGCCCTTATTCCCTTTTTTGCGGCATTTTGC
CTTCCTGTTTTTGCTCACCCAGAAACGCTGGTGAAAGTAAAAGATGCTGAAGATCAGTTGGGTGCACGAG
TGGGTTACATCGAACTGGATCTCAACAGCGGTAAGATCCTTGAGAGTTTTCGCCCCGAAGAACGTTTTCC
AATGATGAGCACTTTTAAAGTTCTGCTATGTGGCGCGGTATTATCCCGTATTGACGCCGGGCAAGAGCAA
CTCGGTCGCCGCATACACTATTCTCAGAATGACTTGGTTGAGTACTCACCAGTCACAGAAAAGCATCTTA
CGGATGGCATGACAGTAAGAGAATTATGCAGTGCTGCCATAACCATGAGTGATAACACTGCGGCCAACTT
ACTTCTGACAACGATCGGAGGACCGAAGGAGCTAACCGCTTTTTTGCACAACATGGGGGATCATGTAACT
CGCCTTGATCGTTGGGAACCGGAGCTGAATGAAGCCATACCAAACGACGAGCGTGACACCACGATGCCTG
TAGCAATGGCAACAACGTTGCGCAAACTATTAACTGGCGAACTACTTACTCTAGCTTCCCGGCAACAATT
AATAGACTGGATGGAGGCGGATAAAGTTGCAGGACCACTTCTGCGCTCGGCCCTTCCGGCTGGCTGGTTT
ATTGCTGATAAATCTGGAGCCGGTGAGCGTGGGTCTCGCGGTATCATTGCAGCACTGGGGCCAGATGGTA
AGCCCTCCCGTATCGTAGTTATCTACACGACGGGGAGTCAGGCAACTATGGATGAACGAAATAGACAGAT
CGCTGAGATAGGTGCCTCACTGATTAAGCATTGGTAACTGTCAGACCAAGTTTACTCATATATACTTTAG
ATTGATTTAAAACTTCATTTTTAATTTAAAAGGATCTAGGTGAAGATCCTTTTTGATAATCTCATGACCA
AAATCCCTTAACGTGAGTTTTCGTTCCACTGAGCGTCAGACCCCGTAGAAAAGATCAAAGGATCTTCTTG
AGATCCTTTTTTTCTGCGCGTAATCTGCTGCTTGCAAACAAAAAAACCACCGCTACCAGCGGTGGTTTGT
TTGCCGGATCAAGAGCTACCAACTCTTTTTCCGAAGGTAACTGGCTTCAGCAGAGCGCAGATACCAAATA
CTGTTCTTCTAGTGTAGCCGTAGTTAGGCCACCACTTCAAGAACTCTGTAGCACCGCCTACATACCTCGC
TCTGCTAATCCTGTTACCAGTGGCTGCTGCCAGTGGCGATAAGTCGTGTCTTACCGGGTTGGACTCAAGA
CGATAGTTACCGGATAAGGCGCAGCGGTCGGGCTGAACGGGGGGTTCGTGCACACAGCCCAGCTTGGAGC
GAACGACCTACACCGAACTGAGATACCTACAGCGTGAGCTATGAGAAAGCGCCACGCTTCCCGAAGGGAG
AAAGGCGGACAGGTATCCGGTAAGCGGCAGGGTCGGAACAGGAGAGCGCACGAGGGAGCTTCCAGGGGGA
AACGCCTGGTATCTTTATAGTCCTGTCGGGTTTCGCCACCTCTGACTTGAGCGTCGATTTTTGTGATGCT
CGTCAGGGGGGCGGAGCCTATGGAAAAACGCCAGCAACGCGGCCTTTTTACGGTTCCTGGCCTTTTGCTG
GCCTTTTGCTCA
Features (pLannotate 1.2.2; 15 found; start..end, strand, type, name):
     17..44      +  repeat_region  AAV2 ITR (fragment): inverted terminal repeat of adeno-associated virus serotype 2 inverted
     73..100     +  repeat_region  AAV2 ITR (fragment): inverted terminal repeat of adeno-associated virus serotype 2 inverted
    180..627     +  promoter       hSyn promoter: human synapsin I promoter; confers neuron-specific expression (Kügler et al., 2003)
    653..1369    +  CDS            EGFP: EGFP is a basic (constitutively fluorescent) green fluorescent protein published in 1996, derived from Aequorea victoria. It is reported to be a rapidly-maturing weak dimer with moderate acid sensitivity.
   1371..1397    +  misc_feature   MCS (fragment): pBluescript multiple cloning site
   1397..1985    +  misc_feature   WPRE: woodchuck hepatitis virus posttranscriptional regulatory element
   2017..2493    +  polyA_signal   hGH poly(A) signal: human growth hormone polyadenylation signal
   2533..2673    +  repeat_region  AAV2 ITR: inverted terminal repeat of adeno-associated virus serotype 2 inverted
   2678..2729    -  misc_feature   bom (fragment): basis of mobility region from pBR322
   2748..3203    +  rep_origin     f1 ori (sequence partly withheld): f1 bacteriophage origin of replication; arrow indicates direction of (+) strand synthesis
   3204..3253    -  misc_feature   bom (fragment): basis of mobility region from pBR322
   3355..3390    -  CDS            rop (fragment): Rop protein, which maintains plasmids at low copy number; rop
   3485..3589    +  promoter       AmpR promoter: bla
   3590..4450    +  CDS            AmpR: β-lactamase; bla; confers resistance to ampicillin, carbenicillin, and related antibiotics
   4621..5209    +  rep_origin     ori: high-copy-number ColE1/pMB1/pBR322/pUC origin of replication
