[The description below was written by a language model from this plasmid's Addgene catalogue record, the feature table of its GenBank file and pLannotate feature annotations shown in this document.]
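Description:
pAAV-hSyn-EGFP is an adeno-associated virus transfer plasmid (pAAV backbone, 5,265 bp in total) designed to express EGFP in neurons. Its expression cassette lies between AAV2 inverted terminal repeats, the cis elements needed for replication and packaging of the intervening DNA into AAV capsids when rep, cap and helper functions are supplied in trans. The annotation finds a full-length ITR on the 3′ side but only two short ITR fragments on the 5′ side. This may reflect the difficulty of sequencing and annotating these hairpin-forming repeats, or it may be a real truncation. In bacteria the plasmid is maintained through a ColE1/pUC-type origin and selected with ampicillin via the β-lactamase gene. An f1 phage origin and remnants of the pBR322 bom and rop regions are also present. The catalogue lists the plasmid as low copy and recommends a recombination-deficient strain, as is usual for repeat-containing ITR plasmids.

The payload is an untagged EGFP coding sequence from Aequorea victoria, cloned between BamHI and EcoRI sites that were both retained. It is driven by the human synapsin I promoter, which restricts expression to neurons. Downstream, a WPRE enhances transcript stability and expression, and the human growth hormone polyadenylation signal terminates the transcript. A separate 867 bp partial GenBank record covers only the EGFP region in reverse orientation and additionally notes a Kozak consensus at the start codon.

The depositor's collection centres on DREADD tools, and the plasmid is attributed to a programme developing resources for understudied druggable proteins. The construct has been made available as viral preparations in many serotypes, including retrograde and PHP.eB capsids. It is suited to labelling neurons or to use as a fluorophore-only control alongside functional AAV vectors, although the record does not state the control use explicitly.
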