Addgene plasmid #50465: pAAV-hSyn-EGFP
Purpose: EGFP under the control of human synapsin promoter
Depositing lab: Bryan Roth.
Backbone
  Vector backbone: pAAV
  Backbone size w/o insert (bp): 4818
  Total vector size (bp): 5265
  Vector type: AAV
Growth in bacteria
  Bacterial resistance: Ampicillin, 100 μg/mL
  Growth temperature: 30°C
  Growth strain: NEB Stable
  Copy number: Low Copy
Gene/Insert
  Gene/Insert name: EGFP
  Species: Aequorea victoria
  Insert size (bp): 726
  Promoter: human Synapsin 1
  Tag / fusion protein: N/A
  Cloning method: Restriction Enzyme; 5′ cloning site BamH I (not destroyed); 3′ cloning site EcoR I (not destroyed)
  Sequencing primers: 5′ TCGTGTCGTGCCTGAGAGCG; 3′ GCATTAAAGCAGCGTATCCACATAGC
Terms and licenses: Academic/Nonprofit Terms; Industry Terms: Not Available to Industry
Depositor comments: These plasmids were generated as part of the Illuminating the Druggable Genome (IDG) program sponsored by the NIH Common Fund. The goal of this program is to identify, gather, and distribute information and resources for proteins that currently are not well-studied yet belong to commonly drug-targeted protein families: protein kinases, non-olfactory G-protein coupled receptors (GPCRs), and ion channels. The IDG program is designed to develop fundamental research tools for understudied proteins, elucidate their function, and disseminate the IDG-related resources and data to the greater scientific community.
How to cite: pAAV-hSyn-EGFP was a gift from Bryan Roth (Addgene plasmid # 50465 ; http://n2t.net/addgene:50465 ; RRID:Addgene_50465) For viral preps, please replace (Addgene plasmid # 50465) in the above sentence with: (Addgene viral prep # 50465-AAV1), (Addgene viral prep # 50465-AAV1.T), (Addgene viral prep # 50465-AAV11), (Addgene viral prep # 50465-AAV11.T), (Addgene viral prep # 50465-AAV2), (Addgene viral prep # 50465-AAV2.T), (Addgene viral prep # 50465-AAV5), (Addgene viral prep # 50465-AAV5.T), (Addgene viral prep # 50465-AAV8), (Addgene viral prep # 50465-AAV8.T), (Addgene viral prep # 50465-AAV9), (Addgene viral prep # 50465-AAV9.T), (Addgene viral prep # 50465-AAVrg), (Addgene viral prep # 50465-AAVrg.T), or (Addgene viral prep # 50465-PHPeB)
