LOCUS       Exported 867 bp ds-DNA linear SYN 17-MAY-2021
DEFINITION  EGFP under the control of human synapsin promoter.
ACCESSION   .
VERSION     .
KEYWORDS    pAAV-hSyn-EGFP
SOURCE      synthetic DNA construct
  ORGANISM  synthetic DNA construct
REFERENCE   1 (bases 1 to 867)
  AUTHORS   Bryan Roth
  TITLE     Roth lab DREADDs
  JOURNAL   Unpublished
REFERENCE   2 (bases 1 to 867)
  AUTHORS   .
  TITLE     Direct Submission
  JOURNAL   Exported May 17, 2021 from SnapGene Server 1.1.58
            http://www.snapgene.com
FEATURES             Location/Qualifiers
     source          1..867
                     /organism="synthetic DNA construct"
                     /mol_type="other DNA"
     CDS             complement(51..767)
                     /codon_start=1
                     /product="enhanced GFP"
                     /label=EGFP
                     /translation="MVSKGEELFTGVVPILVELDGDVNGHKFSVSGEGEGDATYGKLTL
                     KFICTTGKLPVPWPTLVTTLTYGVQCFSRYPDHMKQHDFFKSAMPEGYVQERTIFFKDD
                     GNYKTRAEVKFEGDTLVNRIELKGIDFKEDGNILGHKLEYNYNSHNVYIMADKQKNGIK
                     VNFKIRHNIEDGSVQLADHYQQNTPIGDGPVLLPDNHYLSTQSALSKDPNEKRDHMVLL
                     EFVTAAGITLGMDELYK"
     primer_bind     complement(93..114)
                     /label=EGFP-C
                     /note="EGFP, forward primer"
     primer_bind     442..461
                     /label=EXFP-R
                     /note="For distinguishing EGFP variants, reverse primer"
     primer_bind     701..722
                     /label=EGFP-N
                     /note="EGFP, reverse primer"
     regulatory      764..773
                     /regulatory_class="other"
                     /note="vertebrate consensus sequence for strong initiation
                     of translation (Kozak, 1987)"
ORIGIN
        1 attttgtaat ccagaggttg attatcgata agcttgatat cgaattccta cttgtacagc
       61 tcgtccatgc cgagagtgat cccggcggcg gtcacgaact ccagcaggac catgtgatcg
      121 cgcttctcgt tggggtcttt gctcagggcg gactgggtgc tcaggtagtg gttgtcgggc
      181 agcagcacgg ggccgtcgcc gatgggggtg ttctgctggt agtggtcggc gagctgcacg
      241 ctgccgtcct cgatgttgtg gcggatcttg aagttcacct tgatgccgtt cttctgcttg
      301 tcggccatga tatagacgtt gtggctgttg tagttgtact ccagcttgtg ccccaggatg
      361 ttgccgtcct ccttgaagtc gatgcccttc agctcgatgc ggttcaccag ggtgtcgccc
      421 tcgaacttca cctcggcgcg ggtcttgtag ttgccgtcgt ccttgaagaa gatggtgcgc
      481 tcctggacgt agccttcggg catggcggac ttgaagaagt cgtgctgctt catgtggtcg
      541 gggtagcggc tgaagcactg cacgccgtag gtcagggtgg tcacgagggt gggccagggc
      601 acgggcagct tgccggtggt gcagatgaac ttcagggtca gcttgccgta ggtggcatcg
      661 ccctcgccct cgccggacac gctgaacttg tggccgttta cgtcgccgtc cagctcgacc
      721 aggatgggca ccaccccggt gaacagctcc tcgcccttgc tcaccatggt ggcggatccg
      781 gtaccttctc gactgcgctc tcaggcacga cacgactcct ccgctgccca ccgcagactg
      841 aggcagcgct gagtcgccgg cgccgca
//
