>Addgene plasmid #50465 | pAAV-hSyn-EGFP | addgene partial sequence | sequence record 77768 | hSyn1pro-F 5'-gcaagtgggttttaggacca-3'
GACGACCGACCCCGACCCACTGGACAAGCACCCAACCCCCATTCCCCAAATTGCGCATCCCCTATCAGAG
AGGGGGAGGGGAAACAGGATGCGGCGAGGCGCGTGCGCACTGCCAGCTTCAGCACCGCGGACAGTGCCTT
CGCCCCCGCCTGGCGGCGCGCGCCACCGCCGCCTCAGCACTGAAGGCGCGCTGACGTCACTCGCCGGTCC
CCCGCAAACTCCCCTTCCCGGCCACCTTGGTCGCGTCCGCGCCGCCGCCGGCCCAGCCGGACCGCACCAC
GCGAGGCGCGAGATAGGGGGGCACGGGCGCGACCATCTGCGCTGCGGCGCCGGCGACTCAGCGCTGCCTC
AGTCTGCGGTGGGCAGCGGAGGAGTCGTGTCGTGCCTGAGAGCGCAGTCGAGAAGGTACCGGATCCGCCA
CCATGGTGAGCAAGGGCGAGGAGCTGTTCACCGGGGTGGTGCCCATCCTGGTCGAGCTGGACGGCGACGT
AAACGGCCACAAGTTCAGCGTGTCCGGCGAGGGCGAGGGCGATGCCACCTACGGCAAGCTGACCCTGAAG
TTCATCTGCACCACCGGCAAGCTGCCCGTGCCCTGGCCCACCCTCGTGACCACCCTGACCTACGGCGTGC
AGTGCTTCAGCCGCTACCCCGACCACATGAAGCAGCACGACTTCTTCAAGTCCGCCATGCCCGAAGGCTA
CGTCCAGGAGCGCACCATCTTCTTCAAGGACGACGGCAACTACAAGACCCGCGCCGAGGTGAAGTTCGAG
GGCGACACCCTGGTGAACCGCATCGAGCTGAAGGGCATCGACTTCAAGGAGGACGGCAACATCCTGGGGC
ACAAGCTGGA
